>Addgene plasmid #154561 | pEPAS0CMR0016 | addgene full sequence | sequence record 323994 | Addgene NGS Result
GCTGTGTGCACGAACCCCCCGTTCAGCCCGACCGCTGCGCCTTATCCGGTAACTATCGTCTTGAGTCCAA
CCCGGTAAGACACGACTTATCGCCACTGGCAGCAGCCACTGGTAACAGGATTAGCAGAGCGAGGTATGTA
GGCGGTGCTACAGAGTTCTTGAAGTGGTGGCCTAACTACGGCTACACTAGAAGAACAGTATTTGGTATCT
GCGCTCTGCTGAAGCCAGTTACCTTCGGAAAAAGAGTTGGTAGCTCTTGATCCGGCAAACAAACCACCGC
TGGTAGCGGTGGTTTTTTTGTTTGCAAGCAGCAGATTACGCGCAGAAAAAAAGGATCTCAAGAAGATCCT
TTGATCTTTTCTACGGGGTCTGACGCTCAGTGGAACGAAAACTCACGTTAAGGGATTTTGGTCATGAGAT
TATCAAAAAGGATCTTCACCTAGATCCTTTTAAATTAAAAATGAAGTTTTAAATCAATCTAAAGTATATA
TGAGTAAACTTGGTCTGACAGCTCGAGGCTTGGATTCTCACCAATAAAAAACGCCCGGCGGCAACCGAGC
GTTCTGAACAAATCCAGATGGAGTTCTGAGGTCATTACTGGATCTATCAACAGGAGTCCAAGCGAGCTCG
ATATCAAATTACGCCCCGCCCTGCCACTCATCGCAGTACTGTTGTAATTCATTAAGCATTCTGCCGACAT
GGAAGCCATCACAAACGGCATGATGAACCTGAATCGCCAGCGGCATCAGCACCTTGTCGCCTTGCGTATA
ATATTTGCCCATGGTGAAAACGGGGGCGAAGAAGTTGTCCATATTGGCCACGTTTAAATCAAAACTGGTG
AAACTCACCCAGGGATTGGCTGAGACGAAAAACATATTCTCAATAAACCCTTTAGGGAAATAGGCCAGGT
TTTCACCGTAACACGCCACATCTTGCGAATATATGTGTAGAAACTGCCGGAAATCGTCGTGGTATTCACT
CCAGAGCGATGAAAACGTTTCAGTTTGCTCATGGAAAACGGTGTAACAAGGGTGAACACTATCCCATATC
ACCAGCTCACCGTCTTTCATTGCCATACGAAATTCCGGATGAGCATTCATCAGGCGGGCAAGAATGTGAA
TAAAGGCCGGATAAAACTTGTGCTTATTTTTCTTTACGGTCTTTAAAAAGGCCGTAATATCCAGCTGAAC
GGTCTGGTTATAGGTACATTGAGCAACTGACTGAAATGCCTCAAAATGTTCTTTACGATGCCATTGGGAT
ATATCAACGGTGGTATATCCAGTGATTTTTTTCTCCATTTTAGCTTCCTTAGCTCCTGAAAATCTCGATA
ACTCAAAAAATACGCCCGGTAGTGATCTTATTTCATTATGGTGAAAGTTGGAACCTCTTACGTGCCCGAT
CAACTCGAGTGCCACCTGACGTCTAAGAAACCATTATTATCATGACATTAACCTATAAAAATAGGCGTAT
CACGAGGCAGAATTTCAGATAAAAAAAATCCTTAGCTTTCGCTAAGGATGATTTCTGGAATTCGGTCTCA
GGAGGTTATCACACTTGGTAATTTAGAAGAAGAAACCCATAGGTTCTGTGGGTTTTTTGGGTAGAAGAAG
AAACCCATAGCTATATAATGAGAAACAGGGGCAAATCCCCGAAAACAAATAACGCGAAGCAATGCGAGAC
CCTGCAGTCCGGCAAAAAAGGGCAAGGTGTCACCACCCTGCCCTTTTTCTTTAAAACCGAAAAGATTACT
TCGCGTTATGCAGGCTTCCTCGCTCACTGACTCGCTGCGCTCGGTCGTTCGGCTGCGGCGAGCGGTATCA
GCTCACTCAAAGGCGGTAATACGGTTATCCACAGAATCAGGGGATAACGCAGGAAAGAACATGTGAGCAA
AAGGCCAGCAAAAGGCCAGGAACCGTAAAAAGGCCGCGTTGCTGGCGTTTTTCCACAGGCTCCGCCCCCC
TGACGAGCATCACAAAAATCGACGCTCAAGTCAGAGGTGGCGAAACCCGACAGGACTATAAAGATACCAG
GCGTTTCCCCCTGGAAGCTCCCTCGTGCGCTCTCCTGTTCCGACCCTGCCGCTTACCGGATACCTGTCCG
CCTTTCTCCCTTCGGGAAGCGTGGCGCTTTCTCATAGCTCACGCTGTAGGTATCTCAGTTCGGTGTAGGT
CGTTCGCTCCAAGCTGG
Features (pLannotate 1.2.2; 6 found; start..end, strand, type, name):
    524..618     -  terminator     lambda t0 terminator: transcription terminator from phage lambda
    642..1298    -  CDS            cat: CAT_ECOLX - Experimental evidence at protein level: Swiss-Prot protein existence level 1. This enzyme is an effector of chloramphenicol resistance in bacteria. From Escherichia coli. This protein is used as a marker in many commonly used cloning vectors, such as pACYC184.
   1299..1396    -  promoter       cat promoter: promoter of the E. coli cat gene encoding chloramphenicol acetyltransferase
   1482..1525    -  terminator     bacterial terminator: putative bacterial transcription terminator
   1688..1745    +  terminator     his operon terminator: This putative transcriptin terminator from the E. coli his operon has a 2-bp deletion introduced during synthesis. Its efficiency has not been determined.
   1940..341     -  rep_origin     ori (across the origin): high-copy-number ColE1/pMB1/pBR322/pUC origin of replication
