[The description below was written by a language model from this plasmid's Addgene catalogue record and pLannotate feature annotations shown in this document.]
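Description:
pEPAS0CMR0016 is a small (about 2.2 kb) Phytobricks Level 0 part plasmid built in the pUAP1 universal acceptor backbone and classed as a synthetic biology vector. It is maintained in E. coli as a high-copy plasmid through a ColE1/pUC-type origin of replication. Selection is with chloramphenicol, conferred by the cat gene (chloramphenicol acetyltransferase) expressed from its native cat promoter and followed by the phage lambda t0 terminator. Two further annotated elements, a putative bacterial terminator and a his operon terminator, lie in the backbone. Such terminators generally serve to insulate a cloning site from transcriptional read-through, although the record does not state their role here.

The payload is MinSyn_065, a fully synthetic sequence inserted via BpiI sites that were destroyed during cloning, as is usual for Type IIS (Golden Gate style) domestication of a part into an acceptor vector. The automated feature table does not annotate the insert at all, so its position, length and internal composition cannot be read from the record. The part name and the associated work on the rational design of minimal synthetic promoters for plants suggest that MinSyn_065 is one of a series of minimal synthetic plant promoter parts, but its specific regulatory motifs and activity are not stated.

As a Level 0 standard part, the plasmid carries no reporter, coding sequence or plant selection marker of its own. It stores a single basic part, which would typically be combined with other standard parts by Type IIS assembly into complete transcriptional units for plant expression.
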