Addgene plasmid #154561: pEPAS0CMR0016
Purpose: Phytobricks Level 0 part
Depositing lab: Nicola Patron. Depositing organization: Earlham Institute. Publication: Rational design of minimal synthetic promoters for plants. Cai YM, Kallam K, Tidd H, Gendarini G, Salzman A, Patron NJ. Nucleic Acids Res. 2020 Aug 28. pii: 5897334. doi: 10.1093/nar/gkaa682. PubMed 32856047.
Backbone
  Vector backbone: pUAP1
  Vector type: Synthetic Biology
Growth in bacteria
  Bacterial resistance: Chloramphenicol, 25 μg/mL
  Growth temperature: 37°C
  Growth strain: NEB Stable
  Copy number: High Copy
Gene/Insert
  Gene/Insert name: MinSyn_065
  Species: Synthetic
  Cloning method: Restriction Enzyme; 5′ cloning site BpiI (destroyed during cloning); 3′ cloning site BpiI (destroyed during cloning)
Terms and licenses: Academic/Nonprofit Terms; Industry Terms: Not Available to Industry
Depositor comments: Please visit https://www.biorxiv.org/content/10.1101/2020.05.14.095406v1 for bioRxiv preprint.
How to cite: pEPAS0CMR0016 was a gift from Nicola Patron (Addgene plasmid # 154561 ; http://n2t.net/addgene:154561 ; RRID:Addgene_154561)
